Addgene plasmid #45898: pSV HA eIF2beta WT
Depositing lab: Louise Larose. Depositing organization: McGill University. Publication: Modulation of protein translation by Nck-1. Kebache S, Zuo D, Chevet E, Larose L. Proc Natl Acad Sci U S A. 2002 Apr 16;99(8):5406-11. 10.1073/pnas.082483399 PubMed 11959995.
Backbone
  Vector backbone: pZeoSV2
  Backbone manufacturer: Invitrogen
  Backbone size w/o insert (bp): 3500
  Modifications to backbone: Added HA tag between HindIII and BamHI sites.
  Vector type: Mammalian Expression
  Selectable markers: Zeocin
Growth in bacteria
  Bacterial resistance: Bleocin (Zeocin), 50 μg/mL
  Growth temperature: 37°C
  Growth strain: DH5alpha
  Copy number: Unknown
Gene/Insert
  Gene/Insert name: Eif2s2 (alt names: eIF2beta; eukaryotic translation initiation factor 2, subunit 2 (beta))
  Species: M. musculus (mouse)
  Entrez Gene: Eif2s2 (a.k.a. RP23-480H10.3, 2810026E11Rik, 38kDa, AA408636, AA571381, AA986487, AW822225, D2Ertd303e, EIF2, EIF2B)
  Promoter: SV40
  Tag / fusion protein: HA (N terminal on backbone)
  Cloning method: Restriction Enzyme; 5′ cloning site BamHI (not destroyed); 3′ cloning site EcoRI (not destroyed)
  Sequencing primers: 5′ SV40pro F; 3′ BGH Reverse
Terms and licenses: Academic/Nonprofit Terms; Industry Terms: Not Available to Industry
How to cite: pSV HA eIF2beta WT was a gift from Louise Larose (Addgene plasmid # 45898 ; http://n2t.net/addgene:45898 ; RRID:Addgene_45898)
