[The description below was written by a language model from this plasmid's Addgene catalogue record.]
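Description:
pSV HA eIF2beta WT is a mammalian expression plasmid built on the commercial pZeoSV2 backbone (about 3.5 kb without insert), modified by inserting an HA epitope tag between the HindIII and BamHI sites of the polylinker. A single Zeocin (bleomycin-family) resistance marker serves for both propagation in E. coli and selection of transfected mammalian cells. The record lists the copy number as unknown, does not describe the origin of replication, and has no feature table, so the remaining backbone elements cannot be detailed here. The use of a BGH reverse sequencing primer suggests that a bovine growth hormone polyadenylation region lies downstream of the cloning site.

The payload is the wild-type mouse Eif2s2 coding sequence, which encodes the beta subunit of eukaryotic translation initiation factor 2. eIF2 is the factor that delivers initiator methionyl-tRNA to the small ribosomal subunit. The cDNA was cloned between BamHI and EcoRI, both of which remain intact, placing it downstream of the backbone-encoded HA tag so that the protein is made as an N-terminally HA-tagged fusion. Transcription is driven by the SV40 promoter, which gives constitutive expression in many mammalian cell lines.

The HA tag allows the exogenous eIF2beta to be distinguished from the endogenous protein and to be detected or immunoprecipitated with anti-HA antibodies. The associated publication concerns modulation of protein translation by the adaptor protein Nck-1, so the plasmid fits overexpression and interaction studies of eIF2beta in that setting. The "WT" designation implies that it may act as the wild-type reference for variant constructs, although the record does not describe any.
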