>Addgene plasmid #45898 | pSV HA eIF2beta WT | addgene partial sequence | sequence record 66185 | SV40pro-F 5'-TATTTATGCAGAGGCCGAGG-3'
CAGAAGTAGTGAGGAGGCTTTTTTGGAGGCCTAGGCTTTTGCAAAAAGCTCTCTGGCTAACTAGAGAACC
CACTGCTTACTGGCTTATCGAAATTAATACGACTCACTATAGGGAGACCCAAGCTGGCTAGTGGTACCAT
GTATGATGTTCCTGATTATGCTAGCCTCGGATCCATGTCCGGGGACGAGATGATTTTTGATCCTACTATG
AGCAAAAAGAAAAAGAAGAAGAAGAAGCCTTTTATGTTAGATGAAGAAGGTGATGCCCAGACAGAAGAAA
CCCAGCCCTCAGAGACAAAAGAAGTGGAGCCAGAACCAACTGAAGAAAAAGACGTGGACGCTGATGAGGA
AGACAGTAGGAAGAAAGATGCTTCTGATGACTTAGATGATTTGAACTTCTTTAATCAAAAGAAAAAGAAG
AAAAAGACAAAAAAGATATTTGACATTGATGAAGCTGAAGAAGCTATAAAGGATGTTAAGATTGAGAGTG
ATGCTCAAGAGCCAGCCGAGCCAGAGGATGACCTTGACATTATGCTTGGCAACAAAAAAAAGAAAAAGAA
GAATGTTAAATTCCCAGAAGAAGATGAAATACTAGAAAAAGACGAAGCTTTAGAAGATGAAGACAGTAAA
AAAGATGATGGTATTTCATTCAGTAGCCAAACTGCTTGGGCAGGCTCAGAAAGAGACTACACATATGAGG
AGTTGCTGAACCGAGTGTTCAACATCATGAGAGAAAAGAATCCAGATATGGTTGCTGGAGAGAAGAGGAA
ATTTGTTATGAAACCTCCACAGGTCGTCCGAGTAGGAACCAAGAAAACTTCTTTTGTCAATTTTACAGAT
ATCTGTAAACTATTACATCGTCAACCCAAACATCTCCTTGCATTTTTATTGGCAGAATTGGGTACCAGTG
GTTCTATAGATGGTAATAACCAACTTGTAATCAAAGGAAGATTCCAACAGAAACAAATAGAAAATGTCTT
GAGAAGATATATCAAGGAATATGTCACTTGTCACACATGCCGGTCACCGGACACAATCCTACAGAAG
